Addgene plasmid #182243: pcDNA GFP10-ZIP-GFP11
Purpose: Tripartite split-GFP mammalian. Express leucine zipper with GFP10 and GFP11 (self-assembing with GFP1-9)
Depositing lab: Stéphanie Cabantous. Depositing organization: INSERM U1037, Centre de Cancerologie de Toulouse. Publication: A new protein-protein interaction sensor based on tripartite split-GFP association. Cabantous S, Nguyen HB, Pedelacq JD, Koraichi F, Chaudhary A, Ganguly K, Lockard MA, Favre G, Terwilliger TC, Waldo GS. Sci Rep. 2013 Oct 4;3:2854. doi: 10.1038/srep02854. PubMed 24092409.
Backbone
  Vector backbone: pcDNA 3.1
  Total vector size (bp): 5378
  Vector type: Mammalian Expression
  Selectable markers: Zeocin
Growth in bacteria
  Bacterial resistance: Ampicillin, 100 μg/mL
  Growth temperature: 37°C
  Growth strain: DH5alpha
  Copy number: High Copy
Gene/Insert
  Gene/Insert name: GFP10-ZIP-11
  Species: Synthetic
  Insert size (bp): 3653
  Promoter: CMV
  Cloning method: Restriction Enzyme; 5′ cloning site NheI (not destroyed); 3′ cloning site XbaI (not destroyed)
  Sequencing primers: 5′ CMV-F; 3′ CMV-Rev
Terms and licenses: Academic/Nonprofit Terms; Industry Terms: Not Available to Industry
How to cite: pcDNA GFP10-ZIP-GFP11 was a gift from Stéphanie Cabantous (Addgene plasmid # 182243 ; http://n2t.net/addgene:182243 ; RRID:Addgene_182243)
