[The description below was written by a language model from this plasmid's Addgene catalogue record and pLannotate feature annotations shown in this document.]
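Description:
pcDNA GFP10-ZIP-GFP11 is a mammalian expression plasmid built on a pcDNA 3.1 backbone with Zeocin selection. It is part of a tripartite split-GFP system for detecting protein-protein interactions. It is propagated in E. coli as a high-copy plasmid through its ColE1/pUC-type origin and selected with ampicillin (β-lactamase under its own promoter). An f1 origin is also present. For selection in mammalian cells, an SV40 early promoter drives the Sh ble (BleoR) gene, followed by an SV40 polyadenylation signal. The EM7 bacterial promoter placed just upstream lets the same marker work in bacteria.

The payload, cloned between NheI and XbaI, is a small synthetic open reading frame expressed from the CMV enhancer/promoter and terminated by the bGH polyadenylation signal. A T7 promoter lies just upstream of the coding region. The feature table shows two short GFP-derived fragments of about 54 nt each, annotated by similarity as superfolder GFP and CyPet. Given the construct name, these evidently correspond to GFP β-strands 10 and 11, and they flank a segment matching the yeast GCN4 leucine zipper. Because both strands are carried on a single zipper-containing polypeptide, the protein can complement the separately supplied GFP1-9 detector fragment to restore fluorescence. The record describes this as self-assembling with GFP1-9, which suggests use as a positive control or constitutive complementation partner for the assay, although the record does not say so directly.

The catalogued insert size (3653 bp) is far larger than the annotated cassette of roughly 350 bp. The listed total size (5378 bp) also differs slightly from the 5,296 nt sequenced record.
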