Features (pLannotate 1.2.2; 23 found; start..end, strand, type, name):
    103..432     +  promoter       SV40 promoter: SV40 enhancer and early promoter
    480..527     +  promoter       EM7 promoter: synthetic bacterial promoter&nbsp
    546..920     +  CDS            BleoR: antibiotic-binding protein; Sh ble from Streptoalloteichus hindustanus; confers resistance to bleomycin, phleomycin, and Zeocin™
    930..1055    +  CDS            ble (fragment): BLE_KLEPN - Experimental evidence at protein level: Swiss-Prot protein existence level 1. Binding protein with a strong affinity to the bleomycin family of antibiotics. Binds to CL990; an antimitotic-antibiotic compound. From Klebsiella pneumoniae.
   1050..1171    +  polyA_signal   SV40 poly(A) signal: SV40 polyadenylation signal
   1244..1260    -  protein_bind   lac operator: The lac repressor binds to the lac operator to inhibit transcription in E. coli. This inhibition can be relieved by adding lactose or isopropyl-β-D-thiogalactopyranoside (IPTG). lac repressor encoded by lacI
   1268..1298    -  promoter       lac promoter: promoter for the E. coli lac operon
   1313..1334    -  protein_bind   CAP binding site: CAP binding activates transcription in the presence of cAMP. E. coli catabolite activator protein
   1347..1439    -  CDS            lacI (fragment): lac repressor; lacI; The lac repressor binds to the lac operator to inhibit transcription in E. coli. This inhibition can be relieved by adding lactose or isopropyl-β-D-thiogalactopyranoside (IPTG).
   1622..2210    -  rep_origin     ori: high-copy-number ColE1/pMB1/pBR322/pUC origin of replication
   2381..3241    -  CDS            AmpR: β-lactamase; bla; confers resistance to ampicillin, carbenicillin, and related antibiotics
   3242..3346    -  promoter       AmpR promoter: bla
   3405..3457    -  misc_feature   bom (fragment): basis of mobility region from pBR322
   3612..3991    +  enhancer       CMV enhancer: human cytomegalovirus immediate early enhancer
   3992..4195    +  promoter       CMV promoter: human cytomegalovirus (CMV) immediate early promoter
   4191..4224    +  LTR            5' LTR (truncated) (fragment): truncated 5' long terminal repeat (LTR) from HIV-1
   4240..4258    +  promoter       T7 promoter: promoter for bacteriophage T7 RNA polymerase
   4293..4346    +  CDS            Superfolder GFP (fragment): Superfolder GFP is a basic (constitutively fluorescent) green fluorescent protein published in 2005, derived from Aequorea victoria. It is reported to be a very rapidly-maturing weak dimer.
   4401..4541    +  CDS            GCN4 (fragment): GCN4_YEAST - Also known as AAS101 From Saccharomyces cerevisiae (strain ATCC 204508 / S288c) (Baker's yeast).
   4584..4637    +  CDS            CyPet (fragment): cyan fluorescent protein optimized for FRET with YPet (Nguyen and Daugherty, 2005) mammalian codon-optimized
   4687..4911    +  polyA_signal   bGH poly(A) signal: bovine growth hormone polyadenylation signal
   4915..4936    +  promoter       SV40 promoter (fragment): SV40 enhancer and early promoter
   4957..89      +  rep_origin     f1 ori (across the origin) (sequence partly withheld): f1 bacteriophage origin of replication; arrow indicates direction of (+) strand synthesis
>Addgene plasmid #182243 | pcDNA GFP10-ZIP-GFP11 | addgene full sequence | sequence record 359601 | Addgene NGS Result
GGTCTATTCTTTTGATTTATAAGGGATTTTGCCGATTTCGGCCTATTGGTTAAAAAATGAGCTGATTTAA
CAAAAATTTAACGCGAATTAATTCTGTGGAATGTGTGTCAGTTAGGGTGTGGAAAGTCCCCAGGCTCCCC
AGCAGGCAGAAGTATGCAAAGCATGCATCTCAATTAGTCAGCAACCAGGTGTGGAAAGTCCCCAGGCTCC
CCAGCAGGCAGAAGTATGCAAAGCATGCATCTCAATTAGTCAGCAACCATAGTCCCGCCCCTAACTCCGC
CCATCCCGCCCCTAACTCCGCCCAGTTCCGCCCATTCTCCGCCCCATGGCTGACTAATTTTTTTTATTTA
TGCAGAGGCCGAGGCCGCCTCTGCCTCTGAGCTATTCCAGAAGTAGTGAGGAGGCTTTTTTGGAGGCCTA
GGCTTTTGCAAAAAGCTCCCGGGAGCTTGTATATCCATTTTCGGATCTGATCAGCACGTGTTGACAATTA
ATCATCGGCATAGTATATCGGCATAGTATAATACGACAAGGTGAGGAACTAAACCATGGCCAAGTTGACC
AGTGCCGTTCCGGTGCTCACCGCGCGCGACGTCGCCGGAGCGGTCGAGTTCTGGACCGACCGGCTCGGGT
TCTCCCGGGACTTCGTGGAGGACGACTTCGCCGGTGTGGTCCGGGACGACGTGACCCTGTTCATCAGCGC
GGTCCAGGACCAGGTGGTGCCGGACAACACCCTGGCCTGGGTGTGGGTGCGCGGCCTGGACGAGCTGTAC
GCCGAGTGGTCGGAGGTCGTGTCCACGAACTTCCGGGACGCCTCCGGGCCGGCCATGACCGAGATCGGCG
AGCAGCCGTGGGGGCGGGAGTTCGCCCTGCGCGACCCGGCCGGCAACTGCGTGCACTTCGTGGCCGAGGA
GCAGGACTGACACGTGCTACGAGATTTCGATTCCACCGCCGCCTTCTATGAAAGGTTGGGCTTCGGAATC
GTTTTCCGGGACGCCGGCTGGATGATCCTCCAGCGCGGGGATCTCATGCTGGAGTTCTTCGCCCACCCCA
ACTTGTTTATTGCAGCTTATAATGGTTACAAATAAAGCAATAGCATCACAAATTTCACAAATAAAGCATT
TTTTTCACTGCATTCTAGTTGTGGTTTGTCCAAACTCATCAATGTATCTTATCATGTCTGTATACCGTCG
ACCTCTAGCTAGAGCTTGGCGTAATCATGGTCATAGCTGTTTCCTGTGTGAAATTGTTATCCGCTCACAA
TTCCACACAACATACGAGCCGGAAGCATAAAGTGTAAAGCCTGGGGTGCCTAATGAGTGAGCTAACTCAC
ATTAATTGCGTTGCGCTCACTGCCCGCTTTCCAGTCGGGAAACCTGTCGTGCCAGCTGCATTAATGAATC
GGCCAACGCGCGGGGAGAGGCGGTTTGCGTATTGGGCGCTCTTCCGCTTCCTCGCTCACTGACTCGCTGC
GCTCGGTCGTTCGGCTGCGGCGAGCGGTATCAGCTCACTCAAAGGCGGTAATACGGTTATCCACAGAATC
AGGGGATAACGCAGGAAAGAACATGTGAGCAAAAGGCCAGCAAAAGGCCAGGAACCGTAAAAAGGCCGCG
TTGCTGGCGTTTTTCCATAGGCTCCGCCCCCCTGACGAGCATCACAAAAATCGACGCTCAAGTCAGAGGT
GGCGAAACCCGACAGGACTATAAAGATACCAGGCGTTTCCCCCTGGAAGCTCCCTCGTGCGCTCTCCTGT
TCCGACCCTGCCGCTTACCGGATACCTGTCCGCCTTTCTCCCTTCGGGAAGCGTGGCGCTTTCTCATAGC
TCACGCTGTAGGTATCTCAGTTCGGTGTAGGTCGTTCGCTCCAAGCTGGGCTGTGTGCACGAACCCCCCG
TTCAGCCCGACCGCTGCGCCTTATCCGGTAACTATCGTCTTGAGTCCAACCCGGTAAGACACGACTTATC
GCCACTGGCAGCAGCCACTGGTAACAGGATTAGCAGAGCGAGGTATGTAGGCGGTGCTACAGAGTTCTTG
AAGTGGTGGCCTAACTACGGCTACACTAGAAGAACAGTATTTGGTATCTGCGCTCTGCTGAAGCCAGTTA
CCTTCGGAAAAAGAGTTGGTAGCTCTTGATCCGGCAAACAAACCACCGCTGGTAGCGGTGGTTTTTTTGT
TTGCAAGCAGCAGATTACGCGCAGAAAAAAAGGATCTCAAGAAGATCCTTTGATCTTTTCTACGGGGTCT
GACGCTCAGTGGAACGAAAACTCACGTTAAGGGATTTTGGTCATGAGATTATCAAAAAGGATCTTCACCT
AGATCCTTTTAAATTAAAAATGAAGTTTTAAATCAATCTAAAGTATATATGAGTAAACTTGGTCTGACAG
TTACCAATGCTTAATCAGTGAGGCACCTATCTCAGCGATCTGTCTATTTCGTTCATCCATAGTTGCCTGA
CTCCCCGTCGTGTAGATAACTACGATACGGGAGGGCTTACCATCTGGCCCCAGTGCTGCAATGATACCGC
GAGACCCACGCTCACCGGCTCCAGATTTATCAGCAATAAACCAGCCAGCCGGAAGGGCCGAGCGCAGAAG
TGGTCCTGCAACTTTATCCGCCTCCATCCAGTCTATTAATTGTTGCCGGGAAGCTAGAGTAAGTAGTTCG
CCAGTTAATAGTTTGCGCAACGTTGTTGCCATTGCTACAGGCATCGTGGTGTCACGCTCGTCGTTTGGTA
TGGCTTCATTCAGCTCCGGTTCCCAACGATCAAGGCGAGTTACATGATCCCCCATGTTGTGCAAAAAAGC
GGTTAGCTCCTTCGGTCCTCCGATCGTTGTCAGAAGTAAGTTGGCCGCAGTGTTATCACTCATGGTTATG
GCAGCACTGCATAATTCTCTTACTGTCATGCCATCCGTAAGATGCTTTTCTGTGACTGGTGAGTACTCAA
CCAAGTCATTCTGAGAATAGTGTATGCGGCGACCGAGTTGCTCTTGCCCGGCGTCAATACGGGATAATAC
CGCGCCACATAGCAGAACTTTAAAAGTGCTCATCATTGGAAAACGTTCTTCGGGGCGAAAACTCTCAAGG
ATCTTACCGCTGTTGAGATCCAGTTCGATGTAACCCACTCGTGCACCCAACTGATCTTCAGCATCTTTTA
CTTTCACCAGCGTTTCTGGGTGAGCAAAAACAGGAAGGCAAAATGCCGCAAAAAAGGGAATAAGGGCGAC
ACGGAAATGTTGAATACTCATACTCTTCCTTTTTCAATATTATTGAAGCATTTATCAGGGTTATTGTCTC
ATGAGCGGATACATATTTGAATGTATTTAGAAAAATAAACAAATAGGGGTTCCGCGCACATTTCCCCGAA
AAGTGCCACCTGACGTCGACGGATCGGGAGATCTCCCGATCCCCTATGGTGCACTCTCAGTACAATCTGC
TCTGATGCCGCATAGTTAAGCCAGTATCTGCTCCCTGCTTGTGTGTTGGAGGTCGCTGAGTAGTGCGCGA
GCAAAATTTAAGCTACAACAAGGCAAGGCTTGACCGACAATTGCATGAAGAATCTGCTTAGGGTTAGGCG
TTTTGCGCTGCTTCGCGATGTACGGGCCAGATATACGCGTTGACATTGATTATTGACTAGTTATTAATAG
TAATCAATTACGGGGTCATTAGTTCATAGCCCATATATGGAGTTCCGCGTTACATAACTTACGGTAAATG
GCCCGCCTGGCTGACCGCCCAACGACCCCCGCCCATTGACGTCAATAATGACGTATGTTCCCATAGTAAC
GCCAATAGGGACTTTCCATTGACGTCAATGGGTGGAGTATTTACGGTAAACTGCCCACTTGGCAGTACAT
CAAGTGTATCATATGCCAAGTACGCCCCCTATTGACGTCAATGACGGTAAATGGCCCGCCTGGCATTATG
CCCAGTACATGACCTTATGGGACTTTCCTACTTGGCAGTACATCTACGTATTAGTCATCGCTATTACCAT
GGTGATGCGGTTTTGGCAGTACATCAATGGGCGTGGATAGCGGTTTGACTCACGGGGATTTCCAAGTCTC
CACCCCATTGACGTCAATGGGAGTTTGTTTTGGCACCAAAATCAACGGGACTTTCCAAAATGTCGTAACA
ACTCCGCCCCATTGACGCAAATGGGCGGTAGGCGTGTACGGTGGGAGGTCTATATAAGCAGAGCTCTCTG
GCTAACTAGAGAACCCACTGCTTACTGGCTTATCGAAATTAATACGACTCACTATAGGGAGACCCAAGCT
GGCTAGCGCCACCATGGGCGACCTGCCCGACGACCACTACCTGTCCACCCAGACCATCCTGAGCAAGGAG
CTGAACATCGATGGTGGCGGTGGCTCTGGAGGTGGTGGGTCCGCGGCCGCGGGAGGTATGAACACTGAAG
CCGCCAGGCGTTCTCGTGCGAGAAAGTTGCAAAGAATGAAACAACTTGAAGACAAGGTTGAAGAATTGCT
TTCGAAAAATTATCACTTGGAAAATGAGGTTGCCAGATTAAAGAAATTAGTTGGCGAACGCATCGATGGT
GGCGGTGGCTCTGGAGGTGGTGGGTCCTCCGGAGAGAAGCGCGACCACATGGTGCTGCTGGAGTACGTGA
CCGCCGCCGGCATCACCGACGCCTCCTAATCTAGAGGGCCCGTTTAAACCCGCTGATCAGCCTCGACTGT
GCCTTCTAGTTGCCAGCCATCTGTTGTTTGCCCCTCCCCCGTGCCTTCCTTGACCCTGGAAGGTGCCACT
CCCACTGTCCTTTCCTAATAAAATGAGGAAATTGCATCGCATTGTCTGAGTAGGTGTCATTCTATTCTGG
GGGGTGGGGTGGGGCAGGACAGCAAGGGGGAGGATTGGGAAGACAATAGCAGGCATGCTGGGGATGCGGT
GGGCTCTATGGCTTCTGAGGCGGAAAGAACCAGCTGGGGCTCTAGGGGGTATCCCC
[124 nt withheld, positions 4957-5080]
C
[91 nt withheld, positions 5082-5172]
A
[49 nt withheld, positions 5174-5222]
CCTTTGACGTTGGAGTCCACGTTCTTT
[37 nt withheld, positions 5250-5286]
ACCCTATCTC
